>Addgene plasmid #164566 | pαH-S-GSAS/D614G | depositor full sequence | sequence record 319568 | pαH-S-GSAS/D614G sequence 8370 bps
GTCGACATTGATTATTGACTAGTTATTAATAGTAATCAATTACGGGGTCATTAGTTCATAGCCCATATAT
GGAGTTCCGCGTTACATAACTTACGGTAAATGGCCCGCCTGGCTGACCGCCCAACGACCCCCGCCCATTG
ACGTCAATAATGACGTATGTTCCCATAGTAACGCCAATAGGGACTTTCCATTGACGTCAATGGGTGGACT
ATTTACGGTAAACTGCCCACTTGGCAGTACATCAAGTGTATCATATGCCAAGTACGCCCCCTATTGACGT
CAATGACGGTAAATGGCCCGCCTGGCATTATGCCCAGTACATGACCTTATGGGACTTTCCTACTTGGCAG
TACATCTACGTATTAGTCATCGCTATTACCATGGGTCGAGGTGAGCCCCACGTTCTGCTTCACTCTCCCC
ATCTCCCCCCCCTCCCCACCCCCAATTTTGTATTTATTTATTTTTTAATTATTTTGTGCAGCGATGGGGG
CGGGGGGGGGGGGGGCGCGCGCCAGGCGGGGCGGGGCGGGGCGAGGGGCGGGGCGGGGCGAGGCGGAGAG
GTGCGGCGGCAGCCAATCAGAGCGGCGCGCTCCGAAAGTTTCCTTTTATGGCGAGGCGGCGGCGGCGGCG
GCCCTATAAAAAGCGAAGCGCGCGGCGGGCGGGAGTCGCTGCGTTGCCTTCGCCCCGTGCCCCGCTCCGC
GCCGCCTCGCGCCGCCCGCCCCGGCTCTGACTGACCGCGTTACTCCCACAGGTGAGCGGGCGGGACGGCC
CTTCTCCTCCGGGCTGTAATTAGCGCTTGGTTTAATGACGGCTCGTTTCTTTTCTGTGGCTGCGTGAAAG
CCTTAAAGGGCTCCGGGAGGGCCCTTTGTGCGGGGGGGAGCGGCTCGGGGGGTGCGTGCGTGTGTGTGTG
CGTGGGGAGCGCCGCGTGCGGCCCGCGCTGCCCGGCGGCTGTGAGCGCTGCGGGCGCGGCGCGGGGCTTT
GTGCGCTCCGCGTGTGCGCGAGGGGAGCGCGGCCGGGGGCGGTGCCCCGCGGTGCGGGGGGGCTGCGAGG
GGAACAAAGGCTGCGTGCGGGGTGTGTGCGTGGGGGGGTGAGCAGGGGGTGTGGGCGCGGCGGTCGGGCT
GTAACCCCCCCCTGCACCCCCCTCCCCGAGTTGCTGAGCACGGCCCGGCTTCGGGTGCGGGGCTCCGTGC
GGGGCGTGGCGCGGGGCTCGCCGTGCCGGGCGGGGGGTGGCGGCAGGTGGGGGTGCCGGGCGGGGCGGGG
CCGCCTCGGGCCGGGGAGGGCTCGGGGGAGGGGCGCGGCGGCCCCCGGAGCGCCGGCGGCTGTCGAGGCG
CGGCGAGCCGCAGCCATTGCCTTTTATGGTAATCGTGCGAGAGGGCGCAGGGACTTCCTTTGTCCCAAAT
CTGTGCGGAGCCGAAATCTGGGAGGCGCCGCCGCACCCCCTCTAGCGGGCGCGGGGCGAAGCGGTGCGGC
GCCGGCAGGAAGGAAATGGGCGGGGAGGGCCTTCGTGCGTCGCCGCGCCGCCGTCCCCTTCTCCCTCTCC
AGCCTCGGGGCTGTCCGCGGGGGGACGGCTGCCTTCGGGGGGGACGGGGCAGGGCGGGGTTCGGCTTCTG
GCGTGTGACCGGCGGCTCTAGCGCCTCTGCTAACCATGTTCATGCCTTCTTCTTTTTCCTACAGCTCCTG
GGCAACGTGCTGGTTGTTGTGCTGTCTCATCATTTTGGCAAAGAATTGCGGCCGTCTCAGGCCGAGTTCG
GTACCGCCACCATGTTCGTGTTCCTGGTGCTCCTGCCTCTGGTGAGCAGCCAGTGCGTGAACCTGACCAC
CCGAACCCAGCTCCCACCAGCCTACACCAACAGCTTTACACGGGGCGTGTACTACCCTGACAAGGTGTTC
AGATCTAGCGTCCTGCACAGCACTCAGGACCTCTTCCTGCCGTTCTTCAGCAACGTGACATGGTTCCACG
CCATCCACGTGAGCGGCACAAACGGAACCAAGCGGTTTGATAACCCCGTCCTGCCATTCAATGATGGAGT
TTACTTCGCCAGTACCGAGAAGAGTAACATCATCCGGGGCTGGATCTTCGGCACCACCCTGGATAGCAAA
ACACAGAGCCTCCTGATCGTGAACAATGCCACGAACGTCGTGATCAAGGTGTGCGAGTTCCAGTTTTGCA
ATGATCCTTTCCTGGGTGTGTACTACCACAAGAACAACAAGAGCTGGATGGAAAGCGAGTTCAGAGTCTA
CAGCAGCGCCAACAACTGCACATTCGAGTACGTCTCTCAGCCTTTTCTGATGGACCTTGAGGGGAAACAA
GGCAACTTCAAGAACCTGAGAGAATTCGTGTTCAAGAACATCGACGGCTACTTCAAAATCTACTCCAAGC
ACACACCCATCAACCTGGTCCGGGACCTCCCTCAGGGCTTCAGCGCCCTGGAACCCCTGGTCGACCTGCC
CATAGGCATCAACATAACGCGGTTCCAAACCCTGCTGGCCCTGCATAGATCCTACCTGACTCCTGGCGAC
AGCAGCAGCGGATGGACCGCCGGAGCTGCAGCCTACTATGTGGGCTACCTGCAACCTAGAACCTTCCTGC
TGAAGTACAACGAGAACGGCACAATCACAGACGCCGTCGACTGCGCCCTGGACCCTCTCTCTGAGACAAA
GTGCACCCTGAAGTCCTTCACCGTGGAAAAGGGCATCTACCAGACCAGCAACTTCCGGGTGCAGCCTACA
GAGAGCATCGTGCGATTTCCAAACATTACCAACCTCTGCCCCTTCGGCGAGGTGTTTAACGCCACAAGAT
TTGCCTCCGTTTACGCCTGGAATAGAAAGAGAATCAGCAATTGTGTGGCCGACTACTCCGTGCTGTATAA
CAGCGCCTCTTTCAGCACCTTCAAGTGCTACGGCGTTTCCCCAACAAAGCTGAATGACCTGTGCTTCACC
AACGTGTACGCCGACTCCTTCGTAATTAGAGGCGATGAGGTGCGGCAGATCGCACCAGGCCAGACCGGTA
AGATCGCTGACTACAACTATAAGCTGCCTGATGATTTTACAGGCTGCGTGATCGCCTGGAACTCTAACAA
CCTGGATAGCAAGGTGGGCGGCAACTACAACTACCTGTACCGGCTGTTTCGCAAGTCTAACCTGAAACCT
TTCGAGAGAGACATCTCCACAGAGATCTACCAGGCCGGTTCTACACCTTGTAACGGGGTGGAAGGCTTCA
ACTGTTACTTCCCTCTGCAAAGCTACGGCTTCCAGCCTACCAATGGAGTCGGCTACCAGCCATACCGGGT
GGTCGTGCTGTCCTTCGAGTTACTCCACGCCCCCGCCACCGTCTGCGGTCCTAAGAAGTCCACCAATCTG
GTTAAGAACAAATGCGTGAACTTCAACTTCAACGGCCTGACCGGGACCGGCGTGCTGACCGAAAGCAACA
AAAAGTTCCTCCCCTTCCAGCAGTTCGGCCGTGATATCGCTGACACCACAGATGCCGTCAGAGATCCACA
GACCCTGGAAATCCTGGATATTACACCCTGCTCCTTCGGAGGAGTTTCTGTGATCACCCCCGGGACCAAT
ACCAGCAACCAGGTGGCTGTGCTGTACCAAGGTGTTAACTGCACCGAGGTTCCTGTGGCCATCCACGCCG
ATCAGCTGACACCTACTTGGAGAGTGTACTCCACTGGCTCCAATGTGTTCCAGACCAGGGCCGGATGTCT
GATCGGCGCCGAGCACGTGAATAACAGTTACGAGTGCGACATCCCTATCGGCGCCGGCATCTGTGCCAGC
TACCAGACCCAGACAAACAGCCCTGGGTCTGCTTCCTCTGTAGCTAGCCAGAGCATCATCGCCTACACCA
TGAGCCTGGGCGCAGAGAACAGCGTGGCCTATTCCAACAACTCTATCGCCATTCCCACCAACTTTACAAT
TAGCGTCACAACAGAGATCCTGCCCGTGAGCATGACCAAGACCAGCGTGGACTGTACAATGTACATCTGT
GGCGACAGCACTGAATGCAGCAACCTGCTGCTGCAATACGGCTCCTTTTGCACCCAACTGAACCGGGCGC
TGACCGGAATCGCCGTGGAACAGGACAAAAATACCCAGGAGGTGTTCGCCCAAGTGAAGCAGATCTACAA
GACCCCACCTATCAAGGACTTCGGCGGCTTTAACTTTAGCCAGATTCTCCCTGATCCTTCTAAGCCTAGC
AAGCGGAGCTTTATCGAGGATCTGCTGTTCAACAAGGTCACCCTGGCCGATGCCGGCTTTATCAAACAGT
ATGGCGATTGCCTGGGCGACATAGCCGCCAGAGATCTGATCTGCGCCCAGAAATTCAACGGCCTGACAGT
TCTCCCACCTCTGCTGACCGACGAGATGATCGCTCAGTACACCTCTGCCCTGCTGGCTGGCACCATCACA
TCTGGGTGGACATTTGGCGCCGGCGCCGCCCTGCAGATCCCCTTTGCCATGCAGATGGCCTATAGATTCA
ACGGAATCGGCGTGACCCAGAACGTGCTGTATGAAAACCAGAAGCTGATCGCTAACCAGTTCAATTCTGC
CATCGGCAAGATCCAGGACTCCCTCTCCTCTACCGCCAGCGCCCTGGGCAAACTGCAGGACGTGGTGAAT
CAGAACGCCCAAGCCCTGAACACCCTGGTGAAGCAGCTCAGCAGCAATTTTGGCGCCATCAGCTCTGTGC
TGAACGATATCCTGTCTAGACTGGACAAGGTGGAAGCCGAAGTCCAGATCGATAGACTGATCACAGGCAG
ACTGCAGTCCCTGCAAACCTACGTGACCCAACAGCTGATCAGGGCCGCTGAAATAAGAGCCAGCGCCAAT
CTCGCCGCTACCAAGATGTCCGAGTGTGTGCTGGGACAGTCTAAACGCGTTGACTTCTGCGGCAAAGGCT
ATCACCTGATGAGCTTCCCCCAGAGCGCGCCGCACGGCGTGGTGTTCCTGCATGTGACATACGTGCCTGC
CCAAGAGAAGAATTTCACAACCGCCCCTGCCATCTGCCACGACGGCAAGGCCCACTTCCCAAGAGAGGGC
GTTTTCGTTTCCAATGGCACACACTGGTTCGTGACACAAAGAAACTTCTACGAACCCCAGATTATCACCA
CCGACAACACCTTCGTGAGTGGCAATTGTGACGTGGTCATCGGAATCGTGAACAACACAGTGTACGACCC
TCTGCAACCTGAGCTGGACTCTTTTAAGGAAGAGCTGGACAAGTACTTTAAAAACCACACCAGCCCCGAT
GTGGACCTGGGCGACATCAGTGGCATTAACGCCAGCGTGGTGAACATCCAAAAGGAAATCGACAGACTGA
ACGAGGTGGCCAAGAACCTGAACGAGTCCCTGATCGACCTGCAGGAGCTCGGCAAATACGAGCAGGGATC
CGGATACATCCCCGAGGCCCCCAGAGATGGCCAGGCCTACGTGCGGAAGGACGGCGAGTGGGTACTGCTG
AGCACATTCCTGGGCAGATCCCTGGAGGTGCTGTTCCAGGGCCCAGGCCATCACCACCATCACCACCATC
ATAGCGCCTGGTCCCACCCCCAGTTCGAGAAGGGCGGCGGTAGTGGAGGGGGCGGATCTGGCGGCTCAGC
TTGGAGCCACCCCCAGTTCGAAAAGTGATAATGACTCGAGCGATAATTCACTCCTCAGGTGCAGGCTGCC
TATCAGAAGGTGGTGGCTGGTGTGGCCAATGCCCTGGCTCACAAATACCACTGAGATCTTTTTCCCTCTG
CCAAAAATTATGGGGACATCATGAAGCCCCTTGAGCATCTGACTTCTGGCTAATAAAGGAAATTTATTTT
CATTGCAATAGTGTGTTGGAATTTTTTGTGTCTCTCACTCGGAAGGACATATGGGAGGGCAAATCATTTA
AAACATCAGAATGAGTATTTGGTTTAGAGTTTGGCAACATATGCCATATGCTGGCTGCCATGAACAAAGG
TGGCTATAAAGAGGTCATCAGTATATGAAACAGCCCCCTGCTGTCCATTCCTTATTCCATAGAAAAGCCT
TGACTTGAGGTTAGATTTTTTTTATATTTTGTTTTGTGTTATTTTTTTCTTTAACATCCCTAAAATTTTC
CTTACATGTTTTACTAGCCAGATTTTTCCTCCTCTCCTGACTACTCCCAGTCATAGCTGTCCCTCTTCTC
TTATGAAGATCCCTCGACCTGCAGCCCAAGCTTGGCGTAATCATGGTCATAGCTGTTTCCTGTGTGAAAT
TGTTATCCGCTCACAATTCCACACAACATACGAGCCGGAAGCATAAAGTGTAAAGCCTGGGGTGCCTAAT
GAGTGAGCTAACTCACATTAATTGCGTTGCGCTCACTGCCCGCTTTCCAGTCGGGAAACCTGTCGTGCCA
GCGGATCGATCCGCTGCATTAATGAATCGGCCAACGCGCGGGGAGAGGCGGTTTGCGTATTGGGCGCTCT
TCCGCTTCCTCGCTCACTGACTCGCTGCGCTCGGTCGTTCGGCTGCGGCGAGCGGTATCAGCTCACTCAA
AGGCGGTAATACGGTTATCCACAGAATCAGGGGATAACGCAGGAAAGAACATGTGAGCAAAAGGCCAGCA
AAAGGCCAGGAACCGTAAAAAGGCCGCGTTGCTGGCGTTTTTCCATAGGCTCCGCCCCCCTGACGAGCAT
CACAAAAATCGACGCTCAAGTCAGAGGTGGCGAAACCCGACAGGACTATAAAGATACCAGGCGTTTCCCC
CTGGAAGCTCCCTCGTGCGCTCTCCTGTTCCGACCCTGCCGCTTACCGGATACCTGTCCGCCTTTCTCCC
TTCGGGAAGCGTGGCGCTTTCTCAATGCTCACGCTGTAGGTATCTCAGTTCGGTGTAGGTCGTTCGCTCC
AAGCTGGGCTGTGTGCACGAACCCCCCGTTCAGCCCGACCGCTGCGCCTTATCCGGTAACTATCGTCTTG
AGTCCAACCCGGTAAGACACGACTTATCGCCACTGGCAGCAGCCACTGGTAACAGGATTAGCAGAGCGAG
GTATGTAGGCGGTGCTACAGAGTTCTTGAAGTGGTGGCCTAACTACGGCTACACTAGAAGGACAGTATTT
GGTATCTGCGCTCTGCTGAAGCCAGTTACCTTCGGAAAAAGAGTTGGTAGCTCTTGATCCGGCAAACAAA
CCACCGCTGGTAGCGGTGGTTTTTTTGTTTGCAAGCAGCAGATTACGCGCAGAAAAAAAGGATCTCAAGA
AGATCCTTTGATCTTTTCTACGGGGTCTGACGCTCAGTGGAACGAAAACTCACGTTAAGGGATTTTGGTC
ATGAGATTATCAAAAAGGATCTTCACCTAGATCCTTTTAAATTAAAAATGAAGTTTTAAATCAATCTAAA
GTATATATGAGTAAACTTGGTCTGACAGTTACCAATGCTTAATCAGTGAGGCACCTATCTCAGCGATCTG
TCTATTTCGTTCATCCATAGTTGCCTGACTCCCCGTCGTGTAGATAACTACGATACGGGAGGGCTTACCA
TCTGGCCCCAGTGCTGCAATGATACCGCGAGACCCACGCTCACCGGCTCCAGATTTATCAGCAATAAACC
AGCCAGCCGGAAGGGCCGAGCGCAGAAGTGGTCCTGCAACTTTATCCGCCTCCATCCAGTCTATTAATTG
TTGCCGGGAAGCTAGAGTAAGTAGTTCGCCAGTTAATAGTTTGCGCAACGTTGTTGCCATTGCTACAGGC
ATCGTGGTGTCACGCTCGTCGTTTGGTATGGCTTCATTCAGCTCCGGTTCCCAACGATCAAGGCGAGTTA
CATGATCCCCCATGTTGTGCAAAAAAGCGGTTAGCTCCTTCGGTCCTCCGATCGTTGTCAGAAGTAAGTT
GGCCGCAGTGTTATCACTCATGGTTATGGCAGCACTGCATAATTCTCTTACTGTCATGCCATCCGTAAGA
TGCTTTTCTGTGACTGGTGAGTACTCAACCAAGTCATTCTGAGAATAGTGTATGCGGCGACCGAGTTGCT
CTTGCCCGGCGTCAATACGGGATAATACCGCGCCACATAGCAGAACTTTAAAAGTGCTCATCATTGGAAA
ACGTTCTTCGGGGCGAAAACTCTCAAGGATCTTACCGCTGTTGAGATCCAGTTCGATGTAACCCACTCGT
GCACCCAACTGATCTTCAGCATCTTTTACTTTCACCAGCGTTTCTGGGTGAGCAAAAACAGGAAGGCAAA
ATGCCGCAAAAAAGGGAATAAGGGCGACACGGAAATGTTGAATACTCATACTCTTCCTTTTTCAATATTA
TTGAAGCATTTATCAGGGTTATTGTCTCATGAGCGGATACATATTTGAATGTATTTAGAAAAATAAACAA
ATAGGGGTTCCGCGCACATTTCCCCGAAAAGTGCCACCTG
Features (pLannotate 1.2.2; 15 found; start..end, strand, type, name):
      4..383     +  enhancer       CMV enhancer: human cytomegalovirus immediate early enhancer
    386..661     +  promoter       chicken β-actin promoter: No description available
    662..1674    +  intron         chimeric intron: chimera between introns from chicken β-actin and rabbit β-globin
   1672..1749    +  CDS            HBBC_AMMLE (fragment): Experimental evidence at protein level: Swiss-Prot protein existence level 1. Involved in oxygen transport from the lung to the various peripheral tissues. From Ammotragus lervia (Barbary sheep) (Antilope lervia).
   1762..5385    +  CDS            S (fragment): SPIKE_SARS2 - Experimental evidence at protein level: Swiss-Prot protein existence level 1. [Spike glycoprotein]: May down-regulate host tetherin (BST2) by lysosomal degradation, thereby counteracting its antiviral activity. From Severe acute respiratory syndrome coronavirus 2 (2019-nCoV) (SARS-CoV-2).
   5602..5625    +  CDS            Strep-Tag II: peptide that binds Strep-Tactin®, an engineered form of streptavidin
   5647..5721    +  CDS            HBB (fragment): HBB_PONPY - Experimental evidence at transcript level: Swiss-Prot protein existence level 2. Involved in oxygen transport from the lung to the various peripheral tissues. From Pongo pygmaeus (Bornean orangutan).
   5792..5847    +  polyA_signal   β-globin poly(A) signal: rabbit β-globin polyadenylation signal (Gil and Proudfoot, 1987)
   6230..6246    -  protein_bind   lac operator: The lac repressor binds to the lac operator to inhibit transcription in E. coli. This inhibition can be relieved by adding lactose or isopropyl-β-D-thiogalactopyranoside (IPTG). lac repressor encoded by lacI
   6254..6284    -  promoter       lac promoter: promoter for the E. coli lac operon
   6299..6320    -  protein_bind   CAP binding site: CAP binding activates transcription in the presence of cAMP. E. coli catabolite activator protein
   6336..6437    -  CDS            lacI (fragment): LACI_ECOLI - Experimental evidence at protein level: Swiss-Prot protein existence level 1. Repressor of the lactose operon. Binds allolactose as an inducer. From Escherichia coli (strain K12).
   6620..7208    -  rep_origin     ori: high-copy-number ColE1/pMB1/pBR322/pUC origin of replication
   7379..8239    -  CDS            AmpR: β-lactamase; bla; confers resistance to ampicillin, carbenicillin, and related antibiotics
   8240..8344    -  promoter       AmpR promoter: bla
