>Addgene plasmid #164566 | pαH-S-GSAS/D614G | addgene full sequence | sequence record 324830 | Addgene NGS Result
GTCGACATTGATTATTGACTAGTTATTAATAGTAATCAATTACGGGGTCATTAGTTCATAGCCCATATAT
GGAGTTCCGCGTTACATAACTTACGGTAAATGGCCCGCCTGGCTGACCGCCCAACGACCCCCGCCCATTG
ACGTCAATAATGACGTATGTTCCCATAGTAACGCCAATAGGGACTTTCCATTGACGTCAATGGGTGGAGT
ATTTACGGTAAACTGCCCACTTGGCAGTACATCAAGTGTATCATATGCCAAGTACGCCCCCTATTGACGT
CAATGACGGTAAATGGCCCGCCTGGCATTATGCCCAGTACATGACCTTATGGGACTTTCCTACTTGGCAG
TACATCTACGTATTAGTCATCGCTATTACCATGGTCGAGGTGAGCCCCACGTTCTGCTTCACTCTCCCCA
TCTCCCCCCCCTCCCCACCCCCAATTTTGTATTTATTTATTTTTTAATTATTTTGTGCAGCGATGGGGGC
GGGGGGGGGGGGGGGGSGSGCSRGGSGGGGSGGGGSGGGGSGRGGGGSGGGGSGGGGSGRGGSGGRGRGG
KGSGGSGGCRGCCAATCAGAGCGGCGCGCTCCGAAAGTTTCCTTTTATGGCGAGGCGGCGGCGGCGGCGG
CCCTATAAAAAGCGAAGCGCGCGGCGGGCGGGAGTCGCTGCGCGCTGCCTTCGCCCCGTGCCCCGCTCCG
CCGCCGCCTCGCGCCGCCCGCCCCGGCTCTGACTGACCGCGTTACTCCCACAGGTGAGCGGGCGGGACGG
CCCTTCTCCTCCGGGCTGTAATTAGCGCTTGGTTTAATGACGGCTTGTTTCTTTTCTGTGGCTGCGTGAA
AGCCTTGAGGGGCTCCGGGAGGGCCCTTTGTGCGGGGGGAGCGGCTCGGGGGGTGCGTGCGTGTGTGTGT
GCGTGGGGAGCGCCGCGTGCGGCTCCGCGCTGCCCGGCGGCTGTGAGCGCTGCGGGCGCGGCGCGGGGCT
TTGTGCGCTCCGCAGTGTGCGCGAGGGGAGCGCGGCCGGGGGCGGTGCCCCGCGGTGCGGGGGGGGCTGC
GAGGGGAACAAAGGCTGCGTGCGGGGTGTGTGCGTGGGGGGGTGAGCAGGGGGTGTGGGCGCGTCGGTCG
GGCTGCAACCCCCCCTGCACCCCCCTCCCCGAGTTGCTGAGCACGGCCCGGCTTCGGGTGCGGGGCTCCG
TACGGGGCGTGGCGCGGGGCTCGCCGTGCCGGGCGGGGGGKGGCGGCRGGKGGGGGKGCCGGGCGGGGCG
GGGCCGCCKCGGGCSGGGGRGGGCKCGGGGGRGGGGCGCGGCGGCCCCCGGRGCGCCGGCGGCTGTCGAG
GCGCGGCGAGCCGCAGCCATTGCCTTTTATGGTAATCGTGCGAGAGGGCGCAGGGACTTCCTTTGTCCCA
AATCTGTGCGGAGCCGAAATCTGGGAGGCGCCGCCGCACCCCCTCTAGCGGGCGCGGGGCGAAGCGGTGC
GGCGCCGGCAGGAAGGAAATGGGCGGGGAGGGCCTTCGTGCGTCGCCGCGCCGCCGTCCCCTTCTCCCTC
TCCAGCCTCGGGGCTGTCCGCGGGGGGACGGCTGCCTTCGGGGGGGACGGGGCAGGGCGGGGTTCGGCTT
CTGGCGTGTGACCGGCGGCTCTAGCGCCTCTGCTAACCATGTTCATGCCTTCTTCTTTTTCCTACAGCTC
CTGGGCAACGTGCTGGTTGTTGTGCTGTCTCATCATTTTGGCAAAGAATTGCGGCCGTCTCAGGCCGAGT
TCGGTACCGCCACCATGTTCGTGTTCCTGGTGCTCCTGCCTCTGGTGAGCAGCCAGTGCGTGAACCTGAC
CACCCGAACCCAGCTCCCACCAGCCTACACCAACAGCTTTACACGGGGCGTGTACTACCCTGACAAGGTG
TTCAGATCTAGCGTCCTGCACAGCACTCAGGACCTCTTCCTGCCGTTCTTCAGCAACGTGACATGGTTCC
ACGCCATCCACGTGAGCGGCACAAACGGAACCAAGCGGTTTGATAACCCCGTCCTGCCATTCAATGATGG
AGTTTACTTCGCCAGTACCGAGAAGAGTAACATCATCCGGGGCTGGATCTTCGGCACCACCCTGGATAGC
AAAACACAGAGCCTCCTGATCGTGAACAATGCCACGAACGTCGTGATCAAGGTGTGCGAGTTCCAGTTTT
GCAATGATCCTTTCCTGGGTGTGTACTACCACAAGAACAACAAGAGCTGGATGGAAAGCGAGTTCAGAGT
CTACAGCAGCGCCAACAACTGCACATTCGAGTACGTCTCTCAGCCTTTTCTGATGGACCTTGAGGGGAAA
CAAGGCAACTTCAAGAACCTGAGAGAATTCGTGTTCAAGAACATCGACGGCTACTTCAAAATCTACTCCA
AGCACACACCCATCAACCTGGTCCGGGACCTCCCTCAGGGCTTCAGCGCCCTGGAACCCCTGGTCGACCT
GCCCATAGGCATCAACATAACGCGGTTCCAAACCCTGCTGGCCCTGCATAGATCCTACCTGACTCCTGGC
GACAGCAGCAGCGGATGGACCGCCGGAGCTGCAGCCTACTATGTGGGCTACCTGCAACCTAGAACCTTCC
TGCTGAAGTACAACGAGAACGGCACAATCACAGACGCCGTCGACTGCGCCCTGGACCCTCTCTCTGAGAC
AAAGTGCACCCTGAAGTCCTTCACCGTGGAAAAGGGCATCTACCAGACCAGCAACTTCCGGGTGCAGCCT
ACAGAGAGCATCGTGCGATTTCCAAACATTACCAACCTCTGCCCCTTCGGCGAGGTGTTTAACGCCACAA
GATTTGCCTCCGTTTACGCCTGGAATAGAAAGAGAATCAGCAATTGTGTGGCCGACTACTCCGTGCTGTA
TAACAGCGCCTCTTTCAGCACCTTCAAGTGCTACGGCGTTTCCCCAACAAAGCTGAATGACCTGTGCTTC
ACCAACGTGTACGCCGACTCCTTCGTAATTAGAGGCGATGAGGTGCGGCAGATCGCACCAGGCCAGACCG
GTAAGATCGCTGACTACAACTATAAGCTGCCTGATGATTTTACAGGCTGCGTGATCGCCTGGAACTCTAA
CAACCTGGATAGCAAGGTGGGCGGCAACTACAACTACCTGTACCGGCTGTTTCGCAAGTCTAACCTGAAA
CCTTTCGAGAGAGACATCTCCACAGAGATCTACCAGGCCGGTTCTACACCTTGTAACGGGGTGGAAGGCT
TCAACTGTTACTTCCCTCTGCAAAGCTACGGCTTCCAGCCTACCAATGGAGTCGGCTACCAGCCATACCG
GGTGGTCGTGCTGTCCTTCGAGTTACTCCACGCCCCCGCCACCGTCTGCGGTCCTAAGAAGTCCACCAAT
CTGGTTAAGAACAAATGCGTGAACTTCAACTTCAACGGCCTGACCGGGACCGGCGTGCTGACCGAAAGCA
ACAAAAAGTTCCTCCCCTTCCAGCAGTTCGGCCGTGATATCGCTGACACCACAGATGCCGTCAGAGATCC
ACAGACCCTGGAAATCCTGGATATTACACCCTGCTCCTTCGGAGGAGTTTCTGTGATCACCCCCGGGACC
AATACCAGCAACCAGGTGGCTGTGCTGTACCAAGGTGTTAACTGCACCGAGGTTCCTGTGGCCATCCACG
CCGATCAGCTGACACCTACTTGGAGAGTGTACTCCACTGGCTCCAATGTGTTCCAGACCAGGGCCGGATG
TCTGATCGGCGCCGAGCACGTGAATAACAGTTACGAGTGCGACATCCCTATCGGCGCCGGCATCTGTGCC
AGCTACCAGACCCAGACAAACAGCCCTGGGTCTGCTTCCTCTGTAGCTAGCCAGAGCATCATCGCCTACA
CCATGAGCCTGGGCGCAGAGAACAGCGTGGCCTATTCCAACAACTCTATCGCCATTCCCACCAACTTTAC
AATTAGCGTCACAACAGAGATCCTGCCCGTGAGCATGACCAAGACCAGCGTGGACTGTACAATGTACATC
TGTGGCGACAGCACTGAATGCAGCAACCTGCTGCTGCAATACGGCTCCTTTTGCACCCAACTGAACCGGG
CGCTGACCGGAATCGCCGTGGAACAGGACAAAAATACCCAGGAGGTGTTCGCCCAAGTGAAGCAGATCTA
CAAGACCCCACCTATCAAGGACTTCGGCGGCTTTAACTTTAGCCAGATTCTCCCTGATCCTTCTAAGCCT
AGCAAGCGGAGCTTTATCGAGGATCTGCTGTTCAACAAGGTCACCCTGGCCGATGCCGGCTTTATCAAAC
AGTATGGCGATTGCCTGGGCGACATAGCCGCCAGAGATCTGATCTGCGCCCAGAAATTCAACGGCCTGAC
AGTTCTCCCACCTCTGCTGACCGACGAGATGATCGCTCAGTACACCTCTGCCCTGCTGGCTGGCACCATC
ACATCTGGGTGGACATTTGGCGCCGGCGCCGCCCTGCAGATCCCCTTTGCCATGCAGATGGCCTATAGAT
TCAACGGAATCGGCGTGACCCAGAACGTGCTGTATGAAAACCAGAAGCTGATCGCTAACCAGTTCAATTC
TGCCATCGGCAAGATCCAGGACTCCCTCTCCTCTACCGCCAGCGCCCTGGGCAAACTGCAGGACGTGGTG
AATCAGAACGCCCAAGCCCTGAACACCCTGGTGAAGCAGCTCAGCAGCAATTTTGGCGCCATCAGCTCTG
TGCTGAACGATATCCTGTCTAGACTGGACAAGGTGGAAGCCGAAGTCCAGATCGATAGACTGATCACAGG
CAGACTGCAGTCCCTGCAAACCTACGTGACCCAACAGCTGATCAGGGCCGCTGAAATAAGAGCCAGCGCC
AATCTCGCCGCTACCAAGATGTCCGAGTGTGTGCTGGGACAGTCTAAACGCGTTGACTTCTGCGGCAAAG
GCTATCACCTGATGAGCTTCCCCCAGAGCGCGCCGCACGGCGTGGTGTTCCTGCATGTGACATACGTGCC
TGCCCAAGAGAAGAATTTCACAACCGCCCCTGCCATCTGCCACGACGGCAAGGCCCACTTCCCAAGAGAG
GGCGTTTTCGTTTCCAATGGCACACACTGGTTCGTGACACAAAGAAACTTCTACGAACCCCAGATTATCA
CCACCGACAACACCTTCGTGAGTGGCAATTGTGACGTGGTCATCGGAATCGTGAACAACACAGTGTACGA
CCCTCTGCAACCTGAGCTGGACTCTTTTAAGGAAGAGCTGGACAAGTACTTTAAAAACCACACCAGCCCC
GATGTGGACCTGGGCGACATCAGTGGCATTAACGCCAGCGTGGTGAACATCCAAAAGGAAATCGACAGAC
TGAACGAGGTGGCCAAGAACCTGAACGAGTCCCTGATCGACCTGCAGGAGCTCGGCAAATACGAGCAGGG
ATCCGGATACATCCCCGAGGCCCCCAGAGATGGCCAGGCCTACGTGCGGAAGGACGGCGAGTGGGTACTG
CTGAGCACATTCCTGGGCAGATCCCTGGAGGTGCTGTTCCAGGGCCCAGGCCATCACCACCATCACCACC
ATCATAGCGCCTGGTCCCACCCCCAGTTCGAGAAGGGCGGCGGTAGTGGAGGGGGCGGATCTGGCGGCTC
AGCTTGGAGCCACCCCCAGTTCGAAAAGTGATAATGACTCGAGCGATAATTCACTCCTCAGGTGCAGGCT
GCCTATCAGAAGGTGGTGGCTGGTGTGGCCAATGCCCTGGCTCACAAATACCACTGAGATCTTTTTCCCT
CTGCCAAAAATTATGGGGACATCATGAAGCCCCTTGAGCATCTGACTTCTGGCTAATAAAGGAAATTTAT
TTTCATTGCAATAGTGTGTTGGAATTTTTTGTGTCTCTCACTCGGAAGGACATATGGGAGGGCAAATCAT
TTAAAACATCAGAATGAGTATTTGGTTTAGAGTTTGGCAACATATGCCCATATGCTGGCTGCCATGAACA
AAGGTTGGCTATAAAGAGGTCATCAGTATATGAAACAGCCCCCTGCTGTCCATTCCTTATTCCATAGAAA
AGCCTTGACTTGAGGTTAGATTTTTTTTATATTTTGTTTTGTGTTATTTTTTTCTTTAACATCCCTAAAA
TTTTCCTTACATGTTTTACTAGCCAGATTTTTCCTCCTCTCCTGACTACTCCCAGTCATAGCTGTCCCTC
TTCTCTTATGGAGATCCCTCGACCTGCAGCCCAAGCTTGGCGTAATCATGGTCATAGCTGTTTCCTGTGT
GAAATTGTTATCCGCTCACAATTCCACACAACATACGAGCCGGAAGCATAAAGTGTAAAGCCTGGGGTGC
CTAATGAGTGAGCTAACTCACATTAATTGCGTTGCGCTCACTGCCCGCTTTCCAGTCGGGAAACCTGTCG
TGCCAGCGGATCGATCCGCTGCATTAATGAATCGGCCAACGCGCGGGGAGAGGCGGTTTGCGTATTGGGC
GCTCTTCCGCTTCCTCGCTCACTGACTCGCTGCGCTCGGTCGTTCGGCTGCGGCGAGCGGTATCAGCTCA
CTCAAAGGCGGTAATACGGTTATCCACAGAATCAGGGGATAACGCAGGAAAGAACATGTGAGCAAAAGGC
CAGCAAAAGGCCAGGAACCGTAAAAAGGCCGCGTTGCTGGCGTTTTTCCATAGGCTCCGCCCCCCTGACG
AGCATCACAAAAATCGACGCTCAAGTCAGAGGTGGCGAAACCCGACAGGACTATAAAGATACCAGGCGTT
TCCCCCTGGAAGCTCCCTCGTGCGCTCTCCTGTTCCGACCCTGCCGCTTACCGGATACCTGTCCGCCTTT
CTCCCTTCGGGAAGCGTGGCGCTTTCTCATAGCTCACGCTGTAGGTATCTCAGTTCGGTGTAGGTCGTTC
GCTCCAAGCTGGGCTGTGTGCACGAACCCCCCGTTCAGCCCGACCGCTGCGCCTTATCCGGTAACTATCG
TCTTGAGTCCAACCCGGTAAGACACGACTTATCGCCACTGGCAGCAGCCACTGGTAACAGGATTAGCAGA
GCGAGGTATGTAGGCGGTGCTACAGAGTTCTTGAAGTGGTGGCCTAACTACGGCTACACTAGAAGAACAG
TATTTGGTATCTGCGCTCTGCTGAAGCCAGTTACCTTCGGAAAAAGAGTTGGTAGCTCTTGATCCGGCAA
ACAAACCACCGCTGGTAGCGGTGGTTTTTTTGTTTGCAAGCAGCAGATTACGCGCAGAAAAAAAGGATCT
CAAGAAGATCCTTTGATCTTTTCTACGGGGTCTGACGCTCAGTGGAACGAAAACTCACGTTAAGGGATTT
TGGTCATGAGATTATCAAAAAGGATCTTCACCTAGATCCTTTTAAATTAAAAATGAAGTTTTAAATCAAT
CTAAAGTATATATGAGTAAACTTGGTCTGACAGTTACCAATGCTTAATCAGTGAGGCACCTATCTCAGCG
ATCTGTCTATTTCGTTCATCCATAGTTGCCTGACTCCCCGTCGTGTAGATAACTACGATACGGGAGGGCT
TACCATCTGGCCCCAGTGCTGCAATGATACCGCGAGACCCACGCTCACCGGCTCCAGATTTATCAGCAAT
AAACCAGCCAGCCGGAAGGGCCGAGCGCAGAAGTGGTCCTGCAACTTTATCCGCCTCCATCCAGTCTATT
AATTGTTGCCGGGAAGCTAGAGTAAGTAGTTCGCCAGTTAATAGTTTGCGCAACGTTGTTGCCATTGCTA
CAGGCATCGTGGTGTCACGCTCGTCGTTTGGTATGGCTTCATTCAGCTCCGGTTCCCAACGATCAAGGCG
AGTTACATGATCCCCCATGTTGTGCAAAAAAGCGGTTAGCTCCTTCGGTCCTCCGATCGTTGTCAGAAGT
AAGTTGGCCGCAGTGTTATCACTCATGGTTATGGCAGCACTGCATAATTCTCTTACTGTCATGCCATCCG
TAAGATGCTTTTCTGTGACTGGTGAGTACTCAACCAAGTCATTCTGAGAATAGTGTATGCGGCGACCGAG
TTGCTCTTGCCCGGCGTCAATACGGGATAATACCGCGCCACATAGCAGAACTTTAAAAGTGCTCATCATT
GGAAAACGTTCTTCGGGGCGAAAACTCTCAAGGATCTTACCGCTGTTGAGATCCAGTTCGATGTAACCCA
CTCGTGCACCCAACTGATCTTCAGCATCTTTTACTTTCACCAGCGTTTCTGGGTGAGCAAAAACAGGAAG
GCAAAATGCCGCAAAAAAGGGAATAAGGGCGACACGGAAATGTTGAATACTCATACTCTTCCTTTTTCAA
TATTATTGAAGCATTTATCAGGGTTATTGTCTCATGAGCGGATACATATTTGAATGTATTTAGAAAAATA
AACAAATAGGGGTTCCGCGCACATTTCCCCGAAAAGTGCCACCTG
Features (pLannotate 1.2.2; 14 found; start..end, strand, type, name):
      4..383     +  enhancer       CMV enhancer: human cytomegalovirus immediate early enhancer
    661..1677    +  intron         chimeric intron: chimera between introns from chicken β-actin and rabbit β-globin
   1675..1752    +  CDS            HBBC_AMMLE (fragment): Experimental evidence at protein level: Swiss-Prot protein existence level 1. Involved in oxygen transport from the lung to the various peripheral tissues. From Ammotragus lervia (Barbary sheep) (Antilope lervia).
   1765..5388    +  CDS            S (fragment): SPIKE_SARS2 - Experimental evidence at protein level: Swiss-Prot protein existence level 1. [Spike glycoprotein]: May down-regulate host tetherin (BST2) by lysosomal degradation, thereby counteracting its antiviral activity. From Severe acute respiratory syndrome coronavirus 2 (2019-nCoV) (SARS-CoV-2).
   5605..5628    +  CDS            Strep-Tag II: peptide that binds Strep-Tactin®, an engineered form of streptavidin
   5650..5724    +  CDS            HBB (fragment): HBB_PONPY - Experimental evidence at transcript level: Swiss-Prot protein existence level 2. Involved in oxygen transport from the lung to the various peripheral tissues. From Pongo pygmaeus (Bornean orangutan).
   5795..5850    +  polyA_signal   β-globin poly(A) signal: rabbit β-globin polyadenylation signal (Gil and Proudfoot, 1987)
   6235..6251    -  protein_bind   lac operator: The lac repressor binds to the lac operator to inhibit transcription in E. coli. This inhibition can be relieved by adding lactose or isopropyl-β-D-thiogalactopyranoside (IPTG). lac repressor encoded by lacI
   6259..6289    -  promoter       lac promoter: promoter for the E. coli lac operon
   6304..6325    -  protein_bind   CAP binding site: CAP binding activates transcription in the presence of cAMP. E. coli catabolite activator protein
   6341..6442    -  CDS            lacI (fragment): LACI_ECOLI - Experimental evidence at protein level: Swiss-Prot protein existence level 1. Repressor of the lactose operon. Binds allolactose as an inducer. From Escherichia coli (strain K12).
   6625..7213    -  rep_origin     ori: high-copy-number ColE1/pMB1/pBR322/pUC origin of replication
   7384..8244    -  CDS            AmpR: β-lactamase; bla; confers resistance to ampicillin, carbenicillin, and related antibiotics
   8245..8349    -  promoter       AmpR promoter: bla
