[The description below was written by a language model from this plasmid's Addgene catalogue record and pLannotate feature annotations shown in this document.]
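Description:
pαH-S-GSAS/D614G is a mammalian expression plasmid built on the pαH backbone, about 8.4 kb in total, that encodes a soluble SARS-CoV-2 spike ectodomain. It is propagated in E. coli as a high-copy plasmid through a ColE1/pUC-type origin and selected with ampicillin via the β-lactamase gene and its own promoter. Remnants of lac regulatory sequence (lac promoter, operator, CAP site and a lacI fragment) are backbone carry-over and play no part in the mammalian cassette.

Expression is driven by a CAG-type arrangement: the CMV immediate-early enhancer, the chicken β-actin promoter and a chimeric β-actin/β-globin intron, with a rabbit β-globin polyadenylation signal downstream. The short globin "CDS" fragments flagged on either side of the insert most likely reflect β-globin exon sequence belonging to this cassette rather than fused coding regions. The 3,624 bp insert covers spike residues 1–1208. The furin cleavage site RRAR at positions 682–685 is replaced with GSAS to prevent S1/S2 processing, and the D614G substitution is introduced. At the C terminus the backbone supplies an HRV3C protease site followed by an 8X His tag and a tandem Strep-Tag II, allowing affinity purification and subsequent tag removal. The annotation detects only one Strep-Tag II copy and does not annotate the roughly 200 bp between the spike sequence and that tag.

The two sequence records (depositor and NGS) differ by only a few bases in length and agree in layout, although the β-actin promoter is annotated only in the depositor record. The construct is intended for producing recombinant spike protein in mammalian cells, and the associated work examined how D614G affects spike conformation and protease cleavage at the S1/S2 junction.
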