Addgene plasmid #164566: pαH-S-GSAS/D614G
Purpose: SARS-CoV-2 Spike protein with D614G mutation (S-GSAS-D614G variant)
Depositing lab: Priyamvada Acharya. Depositing organization: Duke University. Publication: D614G Mutation Alters SARS-CoV-2 Spike Conformation and Enhances Protease Cleavage at the S1/S2 Junction. Gobeil SM, Janowska K, McDowell S, Mansouri K, Parks R, Manne K, Stalls V, Kopp MF, Henderson R, Edwards RJ, Haynes BF, Acharya P. Cell Rep. 2021 Jan 12;34(2):108630. doi: 10.1016/j.celrep.2020.108630. Epub 2020 Dec 26. PubMed 33417835.
Backbone
  Vector backbone: pαH
  Backbone size w/o insert (bp): 4746
  Total vector size (bp): 8370
  Vector type: Mammalian Expression
Growth in bacteria
  Bacterial resistance: Ampicillin, 100 μg/mL
  Growth temperature: 37°C
  Growth strain: DH5alpha
  Copy number: High Copy
Gene/Insert
  Gene/Insert name: Spike (S-GSAS-D614G variant)
  Species: Severe acute respiratory syndrome coronavirus 2
  Insert size (bp): 3624
  Mutation: Ectodomain (AAs 1-1208); 682-685 (furin site = RRAR) replaced with GSAS; D614G mutation
  GenBank ID: MN908947
  Tag / fusion protein: HRV3C cleavage site (before tags) (C terminal on backbone); 8X His tag (C terminal on backbone); 2X Strep-Tag II (C terminal on backbone)
Resource information
  A portion of this plasmid was derived from a plasmid made by: Jason McLellan
Terms and licenses: Academic/Nonprofit Terms; Industry Terms: Not Available to Industry
How to cite: pαH-S-GSAS/D614G was a gift from Priyamvada Acharya (Addgene plasmid # 164566 ; http://n2t.net/addgene:164566 ; RRID:Addgene_164566)
